Addgene plasmid #129657: JME4393
Purpose: (Empty Backbone) LYS5ex_CrisprCas9-yl_RFP: CAS9 vector with LYS5ex marker for gRNA cloning using GoldenGate
Depositing lab: Tristan Rossignol. Depositing organization: INRAE Jouy-en-Josas. Publication: A set of Yarrowia lipolytica CRISPR/Cas9 vectors for exploiting wild-type strain diversity. Larroude M, Trabelsi H, Nicaud JM, Rossignol T. Biotechnol Lett. 2020 Jan 23. pii: 10.1007/s10529-020-02805-4. doi: 10.1007/s10529-020-02805-4. PubMed 31974649.
Backbone
  Vector backbone: pSB1A3
  Backbone size (bp): 2000
  Vector type: Yeast Expression, CRISPR
  Selectable markers: LYS5
Growth in bacteria
  Bacterial resistance: Ampicillin, 100 μg/mL
  Growth temperature: 37°C
  Growth strain: DH5alpha
  Copy number: High Copy
Gene/Insert
  Cloning method: Restriction Enzyme
Terms and licenses: Academic/Nonprofit Terms; Industry Terms: Not Available to Industry
How to cite: JME4393 was a gift from Tristan Rossignol (Addgene plasmid # 129657 ; http://n2t.net/addgene:129657 ; RRID:Addgene_129657)
