[The description below was written by a language model from this plasmid's Addgene catalogue record and pLannotate feature annotations shown in this document.]
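Description:
JME4393 (LYS5ex_CrisprCas9-yl_RFP) is an empty-backbone CRISPR/Cas9 vector for the yeast Yarrowia lipolytica, built on the pSB1A3 backbone and belonging to a set of vectors designed for genome editing across wild-type strains. The sequenced record is about 12.7 kb. In E. coli it is maintained at high copy through a ColE1/pUC-type origin and selected with ampicillin via the β-lactamase gene. In yeast, selection relies on the LYS5 marker. The "ex" suffix suggests an excisable marker, and a loxP site is annotated, but only one such site was detected and the LYS5 gene itself is not annotated in the feature table. The table also does not identify any yeast replication element.

The payload has two functional parts. The first is a Streptococcus pyogenes Cas9 coding sequence followed by the S. cerevisiae CYC1 terminator. The promoter driving Cas9 is not annotated or stated in the record. The second is a guide RNA cloning site. A bacterial mRFP1 cassette, with the lac promoter and operator, CAP binding site, and rrnB T1 and T7Te terminators, sits immediately upstream of an S. pyogenes gRNA scaffold. This arrangement serves as a visual dropout marker: Golden Gate insertion of a targeting spacer displaces the RFP cassette, so correctly assembled clones give non-red E. coli colonies while unmodified vector gives red ones. The promoter that transcribes the guide in yeast is likewise not identified in the table. Small fragments of lacI, rop, bom and lacZα appear to be remnants of earlier cloning vectors. The plasmid is intended as a recipient for user-designed guides, yielding a single vector that delivers both Cas9 and gRNA into lysine-auxotrophic (lys5) hosts.
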