Features (pLannotate 1.2.2; 19 found; start..end, strand, type, name):
     12..69      +  terminator     his operon terminator: This putative transcriptin terminator from the E. coli his operon has a 2-bp deletion introduced during synthesis. Its efficiency has not been determined.
    264..852     -  rep_origin     ori: high-copy-number ColE1/pMB1/pBR322/pUC origin of replication
   1023..1883    -  CDS            AmpR: β-lactamase; bla; confers resistance to ampicillin, carbenicillin, and related antibiotics
   1884..1988    -  promoter       AmpR promoter: bla
   2078..2121    -  terminator     bacterial terminator: putative bacterial transcription terminator
   2600..2687    +  CDS            lacI (fragment): lac repressor; lacI; The lac repressor binds to the lac operator to inhibit transcription in E. coli. This inhibition can be relieved by adding lactose or isopropyl-β-D-thiogalactopyranoside (IPTG).
   2700..2721    +  protein_bind   CAP binding site: CAP binding activates transcription in the presence of cAMP. E. coli catabolite activator protein
   2736..2766    +  promoter       lac promoter: promoter for the E. coli lac operon
   2770..2792    +  protein_bind   lac operator (fragment): The lac repressor binds to the lac operator to inhibit transcription in E. coli. This inhibition can be relieved by adding lactose or isopropyl-β-D-thiogalactopyranoside (IPTG). lac repressor encoded by lacI
   2826..3500    +  CDS            mRFP1: mRFP1 is a basic (constitutively fluorescent) red fluorescent protein published in 2002, derived from Discosoma sp.. It is reported to be a somewhat slowly-maturing monomer with low acid sensitivity.
   3548..3619    +  terminator     rrnB T1 terminator: transcription terminator T1 from the E. coli rrnB gene
   3635..3662    +  terminator     T7Te terminator: phage T7 early transcription terminator
   3696..3765    +  misc_RNA       gRNA scaffold (fragment): guide RNA scaffold for the Streptococcus pyogenes CRISPR/Cas9 system
   4007..4040    +  protein_bind   loxP: Cre-mediated recombination occurs in the 8-bp core sequence (GCATACAT). Cre recombinase
   6307..6340    +  CDS            rop (fragment): Rop protein, which maintains plasmids at low copy number; rop
   6442..6541    +  misc_feature   bom (fragment): basis of mobility region from pBR322
   6547..6704    -  CDS            lacZα (fragment): LacZα fragment of β-galactosidase; lacZ fragment
   8313..12416   +  CDS            cas9: CAS9_STRP1 - Also known as csn1 From Streptococcus pyogenes serotype M1.
  12460..12707   +  terminator     CYC1 terminator: S. cerevisiae CYC1; transcription terminator for CYC1
>Addgene plasmid #129657 | JME4393 | addgene full sequence | sequence record 256284 | Addgene NGS Result
TCTTCCTGCAGTCCGGCAAAAAAGGGCAAGGTGTCACCACCCTGCCCTTTTTCTTTAAAACCGAAAAGAT
TACTTCGCGTTATGCAGGCTTCCTCGCTCACTGACTCGCTGCGCTCGGTCGTTCGGCTGCGGCGAGCGGT
ATCAGCTCACTCAAAGGCGGTAATACGGTTATCCACAGAATCAGGGGATAACGCAGGAAAGAACATGTGA
GCAAAAGGCCAGCAAAAGGCCAGGAACCGTAAAAAGGCCGCGTTGCTGGCGTTTTTCCACAGGCTCCGCC
CCCCTGACGAGCATCACAAAAATCGACGCTCAAGTCAGAGGTGGCGAAACCCGACAGGACTATAAAGATA
CCAGGCGTTTCCCCCTGGAAGCTCCCTCGTGCGCTCTCCTGTTCCGACCCTGCCGCTTACCGGATACCTG
TCCGCCTTTCTCCCTTCGGGAAGCGTGGCGCTTTCTCATAGCTCACGCTGTAGGTATCTCAGTTCGGTGT
AGGTCGTTCGCTCCAAGCTGGGCTGTGTGCACGAACCCCCCGTTCAGCCCGACCGCTGCGCCTTATCCGG
TAACTATCGTCTTGAGTCCAACCCGGTAAGACACGACTTATCGCCACTGGCAGCAGCCACTGGTAACAGG
ATTAGCAGAGCGAGGTATGTAGGCGGTGCTACAGAGTTCTTGAAGTGGTGGCCTAACTACGGCTACACTA
GAAGAACAGTATTTGGTATCTGCGCTCTGCTGAAGCCAGTTACCTTCGGAAAAAGAGTTGGTAGCTCTTG
ATCCGGCAAACAAACCACCGCTGGTAGCGGTGGTTTTTTTGTTTGCAAGCAGCAGATTACGCGCAGAAAA
AAAGGATCTCAAGAAGATCCTTTGATCTTTTCTACGGGGTCTGACGCTCAGTGGAACGAAAACTCACGTT
AAGGGATTTTGGTCATGAGATTATCAAAAAGGATCTTCACCTAGATCCTTTTAAATTAAAAATGAAGTTT
TAAATCAATCTAAAGTATATATGAGTAAACTTGGTCTGACAGTTACCAATGCTTAATCAGTGAGGCACCT
ATCTCAGCGATCTGTCTATTTCGTTCATCCATAGTTGCCTGACTCCCCGTCGTGTAGATAACTACGATAC
GGGAGGGCTTACCATCTGGCCCCAGTGCTGCAATGATACCGCGCGACCCACGCTCACCGGCTCCAGATTT
ATCAGCAATAAACCAGCCAGCCGGAAGGGCCGAGCGCAGAAGTGGTCCTGCAACTTTATCCGCCTCCATC
CAGTCTATTAATTGTTGCCGGGAAGCTAGAGTAAGTAGTTCGCCAGTTAATAGTTTGCGCAACGTTGTTG
CCATTGCTACAGGCATCGTGGTGTCACGCTCGTCGTTTGGTATGGCTTCATTCAGCTCCGGTTCCCAACG
ATCAAGGCGAGTTACATGATCCCCCATGTTGTGCAAAAAAGCGGTTAGCTCCTTCGGTCCTCCGATCGTT
GTCAGAAGTAAGTTGGCCGCAGTGTTATCACTCATGGTTATGGCAGCACTGCATAATTCTCTTACTGTCA
TGCCATCCGTAAGATGCTTTTCTGTGACTGGTGAGTACTCAACCAAGTCATTCTGAGAATAGTGTATGCG
GCGACCGAGTTGCTCTTGCCCGGCGTCAATACGGGATAATACCGCGCCACATAGCAGAACTTTAAAAGTG
CTCATCATTGGAAAACGTTCTTCGGGGCGAAAACTCTCAAGGATCTTACCGCTGTTGAGATCCAGTTCGA
TGTAACCCACTCGTGCACCCAACTGATCTTCAGCATCTTTTACTTTCACCAGCGTTTCTGGGTGAGCAAA
AACAGGAAGGCAAAATGCCGCAAAAAAGGGAATAAGGGCGACACGGAAATGTTGAATACTCATACTCTTC
CTTTTTCAATATTATTGAAGCATTTATCAGGGTTATTGTCTCATGAGCGGATACATATTTGAATGTATTT
AGAAAAATAAACAAATAGGGGTTCCGCGCACATTTCCCCGAAAAGTGCCACCTGACGTCTAAGAAACCAT
TATTATCATGACATTAACCTATAAAAATAGGCGTATCACGAGGCAGAATTTCAGATAAAAAAAATCCTTA
GCTTTCGCTAAGGATGATTTCTGGAATTCGAAGAGCCTCTGACCTGACGTCCCCAGTTGCAAAAGTTGAC
ACAACTCTAGATCTGCTTCCAAATATAGAATCATAACAAGGGTTAGGGTGTGATTATATAATATTGGTCT
TAATTGATGTGCTAGGGCTTTAAAAGTTGGTTAAAATAACGCTCTAATGCCTTTTTAATATATTGTCTTT
TTCAAAATCTCAAATCGGACACTTCTTCGTGTATGAGACTCCATTTTTTGGCTCCGTCACGTGATATGTA
TTATCAGCTATAGTGGTGTAAACAAAGTTTTTTACTAGCTGTAATGGCATTTTGTCGGAGTGGTAAATCG
CCTTCTTGTTGTGCGTTCGAGTTCTGGACTCTGCACTGGGCTACTTTGAAAAATACCTCTAATGCGCCGA
TGGTTTAGTGGTAAAATCCATCGTTGCCATCGATGGGCCCCCGGTTCGAGAGACGGGGCCGGCCATCTGG
GCCCTAGAGCAATACGCAAACCGCCTCTCCCCGCGCGTTGGCCGATTCATTAATGCAGCTGGCACGACAG
GTTTCCCGACTGGAAAGCGGGCAGTGAGCGCAACGCAATTAATGTGAGTTAGCTCACTCATTAGGCACCC
CAGGCTTTACACTTTATGCTTCCGGCTCGTATGTTGTGTGGAATTGTGAGCGGATAACAATTTCACACAT
ACTAGAGAAAGAGGAGAAATACTAGATGGCTTCCTCCGAAGACGTTATCAAAGAGTTCATGCGTTTCAAA
GTTCGTATGGAAGGTTCCGTTAACGGTCACGAGTTCGAAATCGAAGGTGAAGGTGAAGGTCGTCCGTACG
AAGGTACCCAGACCGCTAAACTGAAAGTTACCAAAGGTGGTCCGCTGCCGTTCGCTTGGGACATCCTGTC
CCCGCAGTTCCAGTACGGTTCCAAAGCTTACGTTAAACACCCGGCTGACATCCCGGACTACCTGAAACTG
TCCTTCCCGGAAGGTTTCAAATGGGAACGTGTTATGAACTTCGAAGACGGTGGTGTTGTTACCGTTACCC
AGGACTCCTCCCTGCAAGACGGTGAGTTCATCTACAAAGTTAAACTGCGTGGTACCAACTTCCCGTCCGA
CGGTCCGGTTATGCAGAAAAAAACCATGGGTTGGGAAGCTTCCACCGAACGTATGTACCCGGAAGACGGT
GCTCTGAAAGGTGAAATCAAAATGCGTCTGAAACTGAAAGACGGTGGTCACTACGACGCTGAAGTTAAAA
CCACCTACATGGCTAAAAAACCGGTTCAGCTGCCGGGTGCTTACAAAACCGACATCAAACTGGACATCAC
CTCCCACAACGAAGACTACACCATCGTTGAACAGTACGAACGTGCTGAAGGTCGTCACTCCACCGGTGCT
TAATAACGCTGATAGTGCTAGTGTAGATCGCTACTAGAGCCAGGCATCAAATAAAACGAAAGGCTCAGTC
GAAAGACTGGGCCTTTCGTTTTATCTGTTGTTTGTCGGTGAACGCTCTCTACTAGAGTCACACTGGCTCA
CCTTCGGGTGGGCCTTTCTGCGTTTATATAGGCCATCTGGGCCGGGGGCGTCTCTGAGCTAGAAATAGCA
AGTTAAAATAAGGCTAGTCCGTTATCAACTTGAAAAAGTGGCACCGAGTCGGTGCTTTTTTTTACGTCTA
AGAAACCATTATTATCATGACATTAACCTATAAAAATAGGCGTATCACGAGGCCCAGATCCTCTAGAGTC
GAAGCGGCCGCTATGTCTGATAAAAGGATGTAACATAGGCAAGCTGCTCGTGAGTGTTGAGTACGAACCT
TAGATCCAAATCACCCGCACCCACGGATATACTTGCTTGAATATACAGTAGTATGCGGCCGCTAGGTATT
ACCCTGTTATCCCTACATAACTTCGTATAGCATACATCATACGAAGTTATTCTGAATTCCGGGTGGAAAT
GTGAGTATTGACACAAGGATCGCCACGGACGCCTGTCTGATACGAGCGGCCTATTACAGGAACGTGCATT
GATGATACGAGCAAGTGTACGTGAATCGACCGATGCACAGCCATAAGGAGCCACTTCTGCAACTACTGGC
TCAGCTACTTATGCTGCTACTACTAATTAACTGGGACTGCTTCCGCTAACCAAGTGATTTTTTTATGGTG
GCGGCCTAGTAGCGTGATTAGTAGTGCGGTTGTCTAGTACAGTGCAGGTGGAAGTGCGGAAGTTGCACAT
GTAAGTGCAAGTGGACTTGAAGGGGGTGTTTTTTTTAGTGCCTTGGCTTGTTTTTGCGACCGCCTCATTG
CCAGACTCACATACACACACGCATTGCTCTGGGTGTTGGAACGGTTCTTGCCACCCAATTGCGCCATGAA
GGTGTAAATGGGTATGGGCAGATGACTCAGGGTTTTTCTGTCTTACAGCTGAAGTTTACCCCCCCACCCC
AACGCGTGCGTGTGATATTTTTTGTGATATCTCTCCCCAGGGTTGGCCTTACAATTTCAATCCGCCCCTC
GCCCCCACTTCCACAGTGTGTCTTTCACACGCACCGAGCTTTGTCTGTTTTTTTTTTTGTTTTTCTCTCC
AACTGCCAACATCTGTCTTACCATCGTTGTTGTTTGCATGCGTGGTTGGTGTTTTTTTGGTTTTGATTTT
GCATTTTTCGTTTTCATCAAGGACATAAATGTTCACCTCGTGTGCCAAAGTACACTTTTCACATAACGAT
GGTGACTGCCAGACTTGTAGCGACGACATGGCCAATATTCTGTGGCGATGGGGGTTGTGCTCTGCGTTTC
TCCTGCTCTCCTCGGAGTTTTGTTCCTGATGTACGTCCACACACCTTCAGCCTTCAATACTAACACAGCT
TTTTGATTGGCAAAACTCCAAGCAATCCGTCTATTTGTTTCTGCTGGACGTGCGGCCCATCTGGAACTCC
CAGAACGACTTCAACCAGGCCATGCGACTGCTTCCTGTCGAATCTCAGCTCGACATTTCGCGTTTTCGGT
ACAGAAGCGATGCGAAGATGGCTCTCGGCTCTCAGCTGCTCCAGCGGTATATTGCCACCGTTCTGACAGG
CAAGAAGTGGACGGACATTGTCATTTCGAAGACTCCGCAGGGCAAGTCATTTGTGGCCAACTCGCCGTTC
GACTACAACATCAGTCACCACAGCGAGCTGGTGGTTGTGGCTGTTCGTCCTGATGGCAAGCAGATTGGAG
TGGATATCACCTCGACTGTTCCTCCCTCAAACTGGACTATGAACTGGATGGAGGGCTTTTCACAGATTTT
CTCGCCGTTCGAGTACTCTCAGGTCACCAGCGACAGCACCGGCAATGGCGAGTTCTTCTTGCGGTGGGCA
CTCAAGGAGTCGTATTCCAAGGCCATTGGCATGGGGCTCAACATGGACCTTGCCAAGCTAGAGTTCAGAA
ACCTGGACACGGCCAGACTGATGGACGCGGCCAAGGACAAGACCGGAACCGACGTTGTGGGCGCCGTGGC
TGTCCAGAGAGGCTGGAGCAACTCTGCGCAGCTGTGGATTGATGGAGTCGCACAGGACAGATGGCACCAC
GAGATTTTCATGCTCAACAACAATCATGTGATCGCTCTGGCGACACACAAGGAGGGTGTGAATGAGGTGG
AGCAGGTGCGACTGAGAAATTTAACGGTGGAGGAGTTGATGAGCAGAGCGTTGCCTTTTGGACCGGCTGT
GGCCATGCAGCCTCATTCCAACCCGGTCTAATTTGCACGTCTAGAATTTGAACCTATCGGCAGCACATAA
ACACACGTGCACACACACACACACACACACACACACACACACACACATACTCAGCCAGACTTGCGCGACG
TCGTACACAGCTGGAGGCCAAGTCCTCACAACACACGGTCTGCATCAACTGAGTCCGCTCTGAAGAGTGG
AACATCATCCGTACTGTAGGAGCACGGTTCATGCCTCTGCAATGTAGATAGATACATATAATTGAACAGC
ATGTAATATACACTATTGGAAGCAGTGGATGAATAAAACCTATGTAGCGACGGTATGGTAATGGTAATGG
CACACCCACCAGGTGTCTTCAAGTCTGCTTATTTGCCGGAATTCGTATAACTTCGTATAGCAGGAGTTAT
CCGAAGCGATAATTACCCTGTTATCCCTAGATCGATTCCCACGGATCCGGGATATCCTAACGGGGCCCTT
TCGTCACGCGCGTTTCGGTGATGACGGTGAAAACCTCTGACACATGCAGCTCCCGGTGACGGTCACAGCT
TGTCTGTAAGCGGATGCCGGGAGCAGACAAGCCCGTCAGGGCGCGTCAGCGGGTGTTGGCGGGTGTCGGG
GCTGGCTTAACTATGCGGCATCAGAGCAGATTGTACTGAGAGTGCACCATATGCGGTGTGAAATACCGCA
CAGATGCGTAAGGAGAAAATACCGCATCAGGCGCCATTCGCCATTCAGGCTGCGCAACTGTTGGGAAGGG
CGATCGGTGCGGGCCTCTTCGCTATTACGCCAGCTGGCGAAAGGGGGATGTGCTGCAAGGCGATTAAGTT
GGGTAACGCCAGGGTTTTCCCAGTCACGACGTTGTAAAACGACGGCCAGTGAATTCGAGCTCGGTACCCG
CTTTTCGTAGATAATGGAATACAAATGGATATCCAGAGTATACACATGGATAGTATACACTGACACGACA
ATTCTGTATCTCTTTATGTTAACTACTGTGAGGCGTTAAATAGAGCTTGATATATAAAATGTTACATTTC
ACAGTCTGAACTTTTGCAGATTACCTAATTTGGTAAGATATTAATTATGAACTGAAAGTTGATGGCATCC
CTAAATTTGATGAAAGGGGGAACCCCCGGGTTCGAAGGTACCAAGGAAGCATGCGGTACCCGAATTCGCT
TCGATACGCGTATCGATGATACGCGTCCATGGTGAGGTGTCTCACAAGTGCCGTGCAGTCCCGCCCCCAC
TTGCTTCTCTTTGTGTGTAGTGTACGTACATTATCGAGAGGGTTGTTCCCGCCCACCTCGATCCGGCATG
CTGAGGTGTCTCACAAGTGCCGTGCAGTCCCGCCCCCACTTGCTTCTCTTTGTGTGTAGTGTACGTACAT
TATCGAGAGGGTTGTTCCCGCCCACCTCGATCCGGCATGCTGAGGTGTCTCACAAGTGCCGTGCAGTCCC
GCCCCCACTTGCTTCTCTTTGTGTGTAGTGTACGTACATTATCGAGAGGGTTGTTCCCGCCCACCTCGAT
CCGGCATGCTGAGGTGTCTCACAAGTGCCGTGCAGTCCCGCCCCCACTTGCTTCTCTTTGTGTGTAGTGT
ACGTACATTATCGAGAGGGTTGTTCCCGCCCACCTCGATCCGGCATGCTGAGGTGTCTCACAAGTGCCGT
GCAGTCCCGCCCCCACTTGCTTCTCTTTGTGTGTAGTGTACGTACATTATCGAGAGGGTTGTTCCCGCCC
ACCTCGATCCGGCATGCTGAGGTGTCTCACAAGTGCCGTGCAGTCCCGCCCCCACTTGCTTCTCTTTGTG
TGTAGTGTACGTACATTATCGAGAGGGTTGTTCCCGCCCACCTCGATCCGGCATGCTGAGGTGTCTCACA
AGTGCCGTGCAGTCCCGCCCCCACTTGCTTCTCTTTGTGTGTAGTGTACGTACATTATCGAGAGGGTTGT
TCCCGCCCACCTCGATCCGACATGTTGAGGTGTCTCACAAGTGCCGTGCAGTCCCGCCCCCACTTGCTTC
TCTTTGTGTGTAGTGTACGTACATTATCGAGAGGGTTGTTCCCGCCCACCTCGATCCGGCATGCACTGAT
CACGGGCAAAAGTGCTTCGATAGAGAGGGGGTTGGCGGCGCATTTGTGTCCCAAAAAACAGCCCCAATTG
CCCCAATTGACCCCAAATTGACCCAGTAGCGGACCCAACCCCGGCGAGAGCCCCCTTCACCCCACATATC
AAACCTCCCCCGGTTCCCACACTTGCCGTTAAGGGCGTAGGGTACTGCAGTCTGGAATCTACGCTTGTTC
AGACTTTGTACTAGTTTCTTTGTCTGGCCATCCGGGTAACCCATGCCGGACGCAAAATAGACTACTGAAA
ATTTTTTTGCTTTGTGGTTGGGACTTTAGCCAAGGGTATAAAAGACCACCGTCCCCGAATTACCTTTCCT
CTTCTTTTCTCTCTCTCCTTGTCAACTCACACCCGAAGGATCCACAACCACAATGGATAAGAAATACTCC
ATTGGCCTGGACATCGGAACCAACTCCGTGGGTTGGGCCGTGATCACCGATGAGTACAAGGTGCCCTCTA
AGAAATTCAAGGTCCTGGGCAACACCGACCGACACTCCATCAAGAAGAACCTGATCGGCGCTCTGCTCTT
CGACTCTGGCGAGACTGCTGAGGCCACCCGACTGAAGCGAACCGCTCGAAGACGATACACCCGAAGAAAG
AACCGAATCTGTTACCTGCAGGAGATCTTCTCTAACGAGATGGCCAAGGTGGACGACTCTTTCTTCCACC
GACTGGAGGAGTCTTTCCTGGTGGAGGAGGACAAGAAGCACGAGCGACACCCCATCTTCGGCAACATCGT
GGACGAGGTGGCCTACCACGAGAAGTACCCCACCATCTACCACCTGCGAAAGAAGCTGGTGGACTCTACC
GACAAGGCCGACCTGCGACTGATCTACCTGGCCCTGGCCCACATGATCAAGTTCCGAGGCCACTTCCTGA
TCGAGGGCGACCTGAACCCCGACAACTCTGACGTGGACAAGCTGTTCATCCAGCTGGTGCAGACCTACAA
CCAGCTCTTCGAAGAGAACCCCATTAACGCTTCTGGCGTGGATGCTAAGGCCATCCTGTCTGCCCGACTG
TCTAAGTCTCGACGACTCGAGAACCTGATTGCTCAGCTCCCCGGAGAGAAGAAGAACGGTCTGTTCGGAA
ACCTGATTGCTCTGTCCCTGGGTCTGACCCCTAACTTCAAGTCCAACTTCGATCTGGCTGAGGACGCTAA
GCTGCAGCTGTCTAAGGACACCTACGACGATGACCTGGATAACCTGCTCGCCCAGATTGGCGACCAGTAC
GCCGACCTGTTCCTGGCCGCCAAGAACCTGTCTGACGCCATCCTGCTGTCTGACATCCTGCGAGTGAACA
CCGAGATCACCAAGGCCCCCCTGTCTGCCTCCATGATTAAGCGATACGATGAGCACCACCAGGATCTGAC
CCTCCTCAAGGCTCTGGTCCGACAGCAGCTGCCCGAGAAGTACAAGGAGATTTTCTTCGACCAGTCTAAG
AACGGCTACGCCGGCTACATCGACGGCGGCGCCTCTCAGGAGGAGTTCTACAAGTTCATTAAGCCCATCC
TGGAGAAGATGGACGGAACCGAGGAACTGCTCGTGAAGCTGAACCGAGAGGACCTCCTGCGAAAGCAGCG
AACCTTCGACAACGGCTCTATCCCCCACCAGATCCACCTGGGCGAGCTGCACGCCATCCTGCGACGACAG
GAGGACTTCTACCCCTTCCTGAAGGACAACCGAGAGAAGATCGAGAAGATCCTGACCTTCCGAATCCCCT
ACTACGTGGGACCCCTGGCCCGAGGAAACTCTCGATTCGCTTGGATGACCCGAAAGTCTGAGGAGACTAT
TACCCCCTGGAACTTCGAGGAGGTGGTGGATAAGGGCGCCTCTGCTCAGTCTTTCATCGAGCGAATGACC
AACTTCGACAAGAACCTCCCCAACGAGAAGGTCCTGCCCAAGCACTCTCTGCTCTACGAGTACTTCACCG
TCTACAACGAGCTCACCAAGGTCAAGTACGTGACCGAGGGAATGCGAAAGCCCGCTTTCCTGTCTGGAGA
GCAGAAGAAGGCTATTGTGGATCTGCTCTTCAAGACTAACCGAAAGGTCACCGTCAAGCAGCTGAAGGAG
GATTACTTCAAGAAGATTGAGTGTTTCGATTCTGTCGAGATCTCCGGCGTCGAGGACCGATTCAACGCCT
CTCTGGGTACCTACCACGACCTGCTGAAGATTATCAAGGACAAGGATTTCCTGGATAACGAGGAGAACGA
GGATATTCTCGAGGACATTGTCCTGACCCTCACCCTGTTCGAGGATCGAGAGATGATTGAGGAGCGACTC
AAGACCTACGCTCACCTGTTCGACGACAAGGTGATGAAGCAGCTGAAGCGACGACGATACACCGGCTGGG
GCCGACTGTCTCGAAAGCTGATCAACGGCATCCGAGACAAGCAGTCTGGCAAGACCATCCTGGACTTCCT
GAAGTCTGACGGCTTCGCCAACCGAAACTTCATGCAGCTGATCCACGACGACTCTCTGACCTTCAAGGAG
GACATCCAGAAGGCCCAGGTGTCTGGCCAGGGCGACTCTCTGCACGAGCACATCGCCAACCTGGCCGGCT
CTCCCGCCATTAAGAAAGGTATCCTGCAGACCGTCAAGGTGGTCGATGAGCTCGTCAAGGTGATGGGCCG
ACACAAGCCCGAGAACATTGTCATTGAGATGGCTCGAGAGAACCAGACTACTCAGAAGGGTCAGAAAAAC
TCCCGAGAGCGAATGAAGCGAATTGAGGAAGGTATTAAGGAGCTGGGCTCCCAGATTCTCAAGGAGCATC
CCGTGGAGAACACTCAGCTCCAGAACGAGAAGCTGTACCTGTACTATCTGCAGAACGGTCGAGACATGTA
CGTCGACCAGGAGCTGGATATCAACCGACTCTCCGACTACGATGTGGACCACATTGTGCCCCAGTCCTTC
CTGAAGGACGATTCTATCGATAACAAGGTGCTGACCCGATCCGACAAGAACCGAGGCAAGTCTGACAACG
TGCCCTCCGAGGAGGTGGTCAAGAAGATGAAGAACTACTGGCGACAGCTGCTGAACGCCAAGCTGATTAC
CCAGCGAAAGTTCGACAACCTGACCAAGGCCGAGCGAGGCGGCCTGTCTGAGCTGGACAAGGCCGGCTTC
ATCAAGCGACAGCTGGTGGAGACTCGACAGATCACCAAGCACGTGGCCCAGATCCTGGACTCTCGAATGA
ACACCAAGTACGACGAGAACGACAAGCTGATCCGAGAGGTGAAGGTGATCACCCTGAAGTCTAAGCTGGT
GTCTGACTTCCGAAAGGACTTCCAGTTCTACAAGGTGCGAGAGATTAACAACTACCACCACGCCCACGAT
GCCTACCTGAACGCTGTCGTGGGCACCGCCCTCATCAAGAAGTATCCCAAGCTGGAGTCCGAGTTCGTCT
ACGGCGACTACAAGGTCTACGATGTGCGAAAAATGATTGCCAAGTCCGAGCAGGAGATTGGCAAGGCTAC
CGCCAAGTACTTCTTCTACTCCAACATTATGAACTTCTTCAAGACCGAGATTACCCTGGCTAACGGCGAG
ATTCGAAAGCGACCCCTCATTGAGACTAACGGAGAGACTGGTGAGATCGTGTGGGACAAGGGACGAGACT
TCGCCACCGTGCGAAAGGTGCTGTCTATGCCCCAGGTGAACATCGTGAAGAAGACCGAGGTGCAGACCGG
AGGTTTCTCTAAGGAGTCCATCCTGCCCAAGCGAAACTCTGACAAGCTGATCGCCCGAAAGAAGGACTGG
GACCCCAAGAAGTACGGAGGTTTCGACTCTCCCACCGTGGCTTACTCTGTGCTGGTGGTGGCCAAGGTGG
AGAAGGGCAAGTCTAAGAAGCTGAAGTCTGTGAAGGAGCTGCTGGGCATTACCATCATGGAGCGATCTTC
TTTCGAGAAGAACCCCATTGACTTCCTGGAGGCCAAGGGATACAAGGAGGTGAAGAAAGATCTGATTATC
AAGCTCCCCAAGTACTCTCTGTTCGAGCTGGAGAACGGACGAAAGCGAATGCTGGCCTCTGCCGGCGAGC
TGCAGAAGGGAAACGAGCTGGCCCTGCCCTCCAAGTACGTCAACTTCCTGTACCTCGCCTCCCATTACGA
GAAGCTGAAGGGCTCTCCCGAGGATAACGAGCAGAAGCAGCTCTTCGTGGAGCAGCATAAGCACTACCTG
GACGAGATCATCGAGCAGATTTCTGAGTTCTCTAAGCGAGTGATCCTGGCTGACGCCAACCTGGATAAGG
TGCTGTCTGCTTACAACAAGCACCGAGACAAGCCCATTCGAGAGCAGGCTGAGAACATCATTCACCTGTT
CACCCTGACCAACCTGGGAGCCCCCGCTGCCTTCAAGTACTTCGACACCACCATCGACCGAAAGCGATAC
ACCTCTACCAAGGAGGTGCTGGACGCCACCCTGATCCACCAGTCTATCACCGGCCTGTACGAGACTCGAA
TCGACCTGTCTCAGCTGGGCGGCGACTCTCGAGCCGACCCCAAGAAGAAGCGAAAGGTGTAAGCTAGCCT
CATGTAATTAGTTATGTCACGCTTACATTCACGCCCTCCCCCCACATCCGCTCTAACCGAAAAGGAAGGA
GTTAGACAACCTGAAGTCTAGGTCCCTATTTATTTTTTTATAGTTATGTTAGTATTAAGAACGTTATTTA
TATTTCAAATTTTTCTTTTTTTTCTGTACAGACGCGTGTACGCATGTAACATTATACTGAAAACCTTGCT
TGAGAAGGTTTTGGGACGCTCGAAGGCTTTAATTTGCAAGCTTGGCGGTCT
